>Addgene plasmid #131906 | pDONR221_MPC1 | addgene full sequence | sequence record 259266 | Addgene NGS Result
CTTTCCTGCGTTATCCCCTGATTCTGTGGATAACCGTATTACCGCCTTTGAGTGAGCTGATACCGCTCGC
CGCAGCCGAACGACCGAGCGCAGCGAGTCAGTGAGCGAGGAAGCGGAAGAGCGCCCAATACGCAAACCGC
CTCTCCCCGCGCGTTGGCCGATTCATTAATGCAGCTGGCACGACAGGTTTCCCGACTGGAAAGCGGGCAG
TGAGCGCAACGCAATTAATACGCGTACCGCTAGCCAGGAAGAGTTTGTAGAAACGCAAAAAGGCCATCCG
TCAGGATGGCCTTCTGCTTAGTTTGATGCCTGGCAGTTTATGGCGGGCGTCCTGCCCGCCACCCTCCGGG
CCGTTGCTTCACAACGTTCAAATCCGCTCCCGGCGGATTTGTCCTACTCAGGAGAGCGTTCACCGACAAA
CAACAGATAAAACGAAAGGCCCAGTCTTCCGACTGAGCCTTTCGTTTTATTTGATGCCTGGCAGTTCCCT
ACTCTCGCGTTAACGCTAGCATGGATGTTTTCCCAGTCACGACGTTGTAAAACGACGGCCAGTCTTAAGC
TCGGGCCCCAAATAATGATTTTATTTTGACTGATAGTGACCTGTTCGTTGCAACACATTGATGAGCAATG
CTTTTTTATAATGCCAACTTTGTACAAAAAAGCAGGCTCCACCATGGCAGGCGCCCTGGTGCGGAAGGCA
GCAGACTACGTGCGGTCTAAGGACTTCAGAGATTATCTGATGAGCACCCACTTTTGGGGACCAGTGGCAA
ACTGGGGACTGCCTATCGCCGCCATCAATGATATGAAGAAGAGCCCAGAGATCATCTCCGGCCGGATGAC
CTTCGCCCTGTGCTGTTACTCCCTGACATTCATGAGGTTTGCCTATAAGGTGCAGCCCCGCAACTGGCTG
CTGTTTGCCTGCCACGCCACAAATGAGGTGGCACAGCTGATCCAGGGAGGCAGGCTGATCAAGCACGAGA
TGACCAAGACAGCCTCTGCCGACCCAGCTTTCTTGTACAAAGTTGGCATTATAAGAAAGCATTGCTTATC
AATTTGTTGCAACGAACAGGTCACTATCAGTCAAAATAAAATCATTATTTGCCATCCAGCTGATATCCCC
TATAGTGAGTCGTATTACATGGTCATAGCTGTTTCCTGGCAGCTCTGGCCCGTGTCTCAAAATCTCTGAT
GTTACATTGCACAAGATAAAAATATATCATCATGAACAATAAAACTGTCTGCTTACATAAACAGTAATAC
AAGGGGTGTTATGAGCCATATTCAACGGGAAACGTCGAGGCCGCGATTAAATTCCAACATGGATGCTGAT
TTATATGGGTATAAATGGGCTCGCGATAATGTCGGGCAATCAGGTGCGACAATCTATCGCTTGTATGGGA
AGCCCGATGCGCCAGAGTTGTTTCTGAAACATGGCAAAGGTAGCGTTGCCAATGATGTTACAGATGAGAT
GGTCAGACTAAACTGGCTGACGGAATTTATGCCTCTTCCGACCATCAAGCATTTTATCCGTACTCCTGAT
GATGCATGGTTACTCACCACTGCGATCCCCGGAAAAACAGCATTCCAGGTATTAGAAGAATATCCTGATT
CAGGTGAAAATATTGTTGATGCGCTGGCAGTGTTCCTGCGCCGGTTGCATTCGATTCCTGTTTGTAATTG
TCCTTTTAACAGCGATCGCGTATTTCGTCTCGCTCAGGCGCAATCACGAATGAATAACGGTTTGGTTGAT
GCGAGTGATTTTGATGACGAGCGTAATGGCTGGCCTGTTGAACAAGTCTGGAAAGAAATGCATAAACTTT
TGCCATTCTCACCGGATTCAGTCGTCACTCATGGTGATTTCTCACTTGATAACCTTATTTTTGACGAGGG
GAAATTAATAGGTTGTATTGATGTTGGACGAGTCGGAATCGCAGACCGATACCAGGATCTTGCCATCCTA
TGGAACTGCCTCGGTGAGTTTTCTCCTTCATTACAGAAACGGCTTTTTCAAAAATATGGTATTGATAATC
CTGATATGAATAAATTGCAGTTTCATTTGATGCTCGATGAGTTTTTCTAATCAGAATTGGTTAATTGGTT
GTAACACTGGCAGAGCATTACGCTGACTTGACGGGACGGCGCAAGCTCATGACCAAAATCCCTTAACGTG
AGTTACGCGTCGTTCCACTGAGCGTCAGACCCCGTAGAAAAGATCAAAGGATCTTCTTGAGATCCTTTTT
TTCTGCGCGTAATCTGCTGCTTGCAAACAAAAAAACCACCGCTACCAGCGGTGGTTTGTTTGCCGGATCA
AGAGCTACCAACTCTTTTTCCGAAGGTAACTGGCTTCAGCAGAGCGCAGATACCAAATACTGTTCTTCTA
GTGTAGCCGTAGTTAGGCCACCACTTCAAGAACTCTGTAGCACCGCCTACATACCTCGCTCTGCTAATCC
TGTTACCAGTGGCTGCTGCCAGTGGCGATAAGTCGTGTCTTACCGGGTTGGACTCAAGACGATAGTTACC
GGATAAGGCGCAGCGGTCGGGCTGAACGGGGGGTTCGTGCACACAGCCCAGCTTGGAGCGAACGACCTAC
ACCGAACTGAGATACCTACAGCGTGAGCTATGAGAAAGCGCCACGCTTCCCGAAGGGAGAAAGGCGGACA
GGTATCCGGTAAGCGGCAGGGTCGGAACAGGAGAGCGCACGAGGGAGCTTCCAGGGGGAAACGCCTGGTA
TCTTTATAGTCCTGTCGGGTTTCGCCACCTCTGACTTGAGCGTCGATTTTTGTGATGCTCGTCAGGGGGG
CGGAGCCTATGGAAAAACGCCAGCAACGCGGCCTTTTTACGGTTCCTGGCCTTTTGCTGGCCTTTTGCTC
ACATGTT
Features (pLannotate 1.2.2; 10 found; start..end, strand, type, name):
    121..213     +  CDS            lacI (fragment): lac repressor; lacI; The lac repressor binds to the lac operator to inhibit transcription in E. coli. This inhibition can be relieved by adding lactose or isopropyl-β-D-thiogalactopyranoside (IPTG).
    268..295     -  terminator     rrnB T2 terminator: transcription terminator T2 from the E. coli rrnB gene
    427..470     +  terminator     rrnB T1 terminator: Escherichia coli rrnB; transcription terminator T1 from the E. coli rrnB gene
    517..553     -  CDS            lacZα (fragment): LacZα fragment of β-galactosidase; lacZ fragment
    569..668     +  protein_bind   attL1: mutant version of attL; recombination site for the Gateway® LR reaction LR Clonase™
    674..1000    +  CDS            MPC1: MPC1_HUMAN - Also known as BRP44L. Experimental evidence at protein level: Swiss-Prot protein existence level 1. Mediates the uptake of pyruvate into mitochondria. From Homo sapiens (Human).
   1002..1101    -  protein_bind   attL2: mutant version of attL; recombination site for the Gateway® LR reaction LR Clonase™
   1119..1137    -  promoter       T7 promoter: promoter for bacteriophage T7 RNA polymerase
   1271..2080    +  CDS            KanR: aminoglycoside phosphotransferase; aph(3')-Ia; confers resistance to kanamycin in bacteria or G418 (Geneticin®) in eukaryotes
   2227..2815    +  rep_origin     ori: high-copy-number ColE1/pMB1/pBR322/pUC origin of replication
