[The description below was written by a language model from this plasmid's Addgene catalogue record and pLannotate feature annotations shown in this document.]
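Description:
pDONR221_MPC1 is a Gateway entry clone built on the pDONR221 backbone from Thermo Fisher Scientific, carrying a codon-optimized open reading frame for human MPC1 (also known as BRP44L, CGI-129 or SLC54A1). MPC1 encodes the mitochondrial pyruvate carrier 1 protein, which mediates uptake of pyruvate into mitochondria. The sequenced plasmid is about 2.9 kb. It is maintained in E. coli through a high-copy ColE1/pUC-type origin of replication and selected with kanamycin via an aminoglycoside phosphotransferase (KanR) gene.

The 327 bp MPC1 coding sequence sits directly between attL1 and attL2, the recombination sites used in the Gateway LR reaction, so the ORF can be moved in a defined orientation into any attR-containing destination vector. Although the catalogue lists the vector type as mammalian expression, the feature table shows no eukaryotic promoter, polyadenylation signal or epitope tag around the insert, so expression depends on the destination vector chosen. This fits the stated purpose of subcloning into custom expression vectors. Upstream of the cassette, rrnB T1 and T2 transcription terminators insulate the insert from read-through transcription in bacteria. A T7 promoter lies just beyond attL2, oriented back towards the insert. Short lacI and lacZα fragments are backbone remnants with no evident function here, and the flanking M13 forward and reverse priming sites allow the insert to be verified by sequencing. The plasmid belongs to a consortium collection of solute carrier (SLC) transporter clones assembled to support transporter research and drug discovery.
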