Addgene plasmid #131906: pDONR221_MPC1
Purpose: Gateway entry clone with codon-optimized ORF sequence for subcloning into custom expression vectors
Depositing lab: RESOLUTE Consortium & Giulio Superti-Furga. Depositing organization: CeMM Research Center for Molecular Medicine. Publication: The RESOLUTE consortium: unlocking SLC transporters for drug discovery. Superti-Furga G, Lackner D, Wiedmer T, Ingles-Prieto A, Barbosa B, Girardi E, Goldmann U, Gurtl B, Klavins K, Klimek C, Lindinger S, Lineiro-Retes E, Muller AC, Onstein S, Redinger G, Reil D, Sedlyarov V, Wolf G, Crawford M, Everley R, ... Steppan CM. Nat Rev Drug Discov. 2020 Jul;19(7):429-430. doi: 10.1038/d41573-020-00056-6. PubMed 32265506.
Backbone
  Vector backbone: pDONR221
  Backbone manufacturer: Thermo Fisher Scientific
  Backbone size w/o insert (bp): 2550
  Vector type: Mammalian Expression
Growth in bacteria
  Bacterial resistance: Kanamycin, 50 μg/mL
  Growth temperature: 37°C
  Growth strain: Stbl3
  Copy number: High Copy
Gene/Insert
  Gene/Insert name: MPC1 (alt name: dJ68L15.3, CGI-129, SLC54A1, BRP44L)
  Species: H. sapiens (human)
  Insert size (bp): 327
  Entrez Gene: MPC1 (a.k.a. BRP44L, CGI-129, MPYCD, dJ68L15.3)
  Cloning method: Gateway Cloning
  Sequencing primers: 5′ M13-fwd; 3′ M13-rev
Terms and licenses: Academic/Nonprofit Terms; Industry Terms
Depositor comments: For more information on the full Resolute plasmid collection, please see www.addgene.org/depositor-collections/re-solute/. Please provide your feedback on this plasmid to the RESOLUTE consortium by filling out their RESOLUTE repository feedback form: https://forms.office.com/Pages/ResponsePage.aspx?id=0e05yklzmkS7rjFGQL4N7z4feCLQvEJAmVcOCM_u885UN1JJRko0Ukg4TVQwNTZLOUxPQVJWT1NHUCQlQCN0PWcu
How to cite: pDONR221_MPC1 was a gift from RESOLUTE Consortium & Giulio Superti-Furga (Addgene plasmid # 131906 ; http://n2t.net/addgene:131906 ; RRID:Addgene_131906)
