>Addgene plasmid #131906 | pDONR221_MPC1 | depositor partial sequence | sequence record 253212 | Codon-optimized ORF of MPC1
ATGGCAGGCGCCCTGGTGCGGAAGGCAGCAGACTACGTGCGGTCTAAGGACTTCAGAGATTATCTGATGA
GCACCCACTTTTGGGGACCAGTGGCAAACTGGGGACTGCCTATCGCCGCCATCAATGATATGAAGAAGAG
CCCAGAGATCATCTCCGGCCGGATGACCTTCGCCCTGTGCTGTTACTCCCTGACATTCATGAGGTTTGCC
TATAAGGTGCAGCCCCGCAACTGGCTGCTGTTTGCCTGCCACGCCACAAATGAGGTGGCACAGCTGATCC
AGGGAGGCAGGCTGATCAAGCACGAGATGACCAAGACAGCCTCTGCC
